>Addgene plasmid #55448 | mCerulean3-Talin-N-10 | depositor partial sequence | sequence record 85853 | insert sequence
GATCCGCTAGCGCTACCGGACTCAGATCTCGAGCTCAAGCTTCGAATTCTAGCCACCATGGTTGCGCTTT
CGCTGAAGATTAGCATTGGGAATGTGGTGAAGACGATGCAATTTGAGCCATCTACCATGGTGTACGACGC
CTGCCGCATGATTCGTGAGCGGATCCCAGAGGCCCTGGCTGGCCCTCCCAACGACTTTGGGCTCTTTCTG
TCAGATGATGACCCCAAAAAAGGCATCTGGCTAGAGGCTGGGAAAGCTTTGGACTACTACATGCTCCGAA
ATGGGGACACCATGGAGTACAGAAAAAAGCAGAGACCCCTGAAGATACGGATGTTAGACGGAACGGTGAA
GACTATCATGGTGGATGACTCCAAGACCGTCACAGACATGCTCATGACCATTTGTGCCCGAATTGGTATC
ACCAACCATGATGAGTATTCACTGGTTCGAGAGCTGATGGAAGAAAAGAAAGATGAGGGGACAGGGACCC
TGAGAAAAGACAAGACCCTACTGCGAGATGAAAAGAAGATGGAGAAGCTAAAGCAGAAGTTGCACACAGA
CGATGAGTTGAACTGGCTGGACCATGGGCGGACACTGAGGGAACAGGGAGTGGAAGAGCATGAGACGTTG
CTGCTGCGGAGAAAGTTCTTCTACTCAGACCAGAATGTGGATTCCCGAGACCCTGTACAGCTGAACCTTC
TCTATGTGCAGGCACGAGATGACATCCTGAATGGCTCCCATCCTGTCTCCTTTGACAAGGCCTGTGAATT
TGCAGGCTTCCAGTGCCAGATCCAGTTTGGACCTCACAATGAACAGAAGCACAAGGCTGGCTTCCTTGAC
CTGAAGGACTTCCTGCCCAAGGAGTATGTGAAGCAGAAGGGAGAGCGTAAGATCTTTCAGGCACACAAGA
ATTGTGGGCAGATGAGTGAAATTGAGGCCAAGGTACGCTACGTGAAGCTGGCCCGTTCCCTCAAGACTTA
CGGTGTCTCCTTCTTCCTAGTCAAGGAAAAGATGAAGGGGAAGAATAAACTGGTGCCCAGGCTGTTGGGC
ATCACTAAGGAGTGTGTGATGCGTGTGGATGAGAAGACCAAGGAGGTGATTCAGGAATGGAGCCTCACCA
ACATCAAACGCTGGGCTGCCTCTCCCAAGAGCTTTACTCTGGACTTTGGAGACTATCAGGATGGCTACTA
CTCAGTACAGACGACAGAAGGCGAGCAGATCGCACAGCTCATTGCTGGCTACATAGATATCATCCTTAAG
AAGAAAAAAAGCAAGGACCATTTTGGGCTGGAGGGAGATGAAGAGTCTACTATGTTGGAGGACTCAGTGT
CTCCCAAAAAGTCAACAGTCCTTCAGCAGCAGTACAACCGAGTGGGGAAAGTGGAGCACGGCTCTGTGGC
TCTGCCAGCCATCATGCGCTCTGGAGCCTCTGGTCCTGAGAATTTCCAGGTGGGGAGCATGCCACCTGCC
CAGCAGCAGATCACCAGTGGCCAGATGCACCGAGGACACATGCCACCTCTGACTTCAGCCCAGCAGGCGC
TCACTGGAACCATTAACTCCAGCATGCAGGCTGTGCAGGCTGCCCAGGCCACTCTGGATGACTTTGAGAC
TCTACCCCCTCTTGGCCAGGATGCTGCCTCCAAAGCTTGGCGTAAGAACAAGATGGATGAATCAAAGCAT
GAGATCCACTCCCAGGTAGATGCCATCACAGCTGGCACTGCCTCTGTGGTAAACCTGACAGCAGGAGATC
CTGCAGAGACAGACTATACAGCAGTGGGCTGTGCAGTCACCACCATCTCTTCCAACCTGACGGAGATGTC
CCGTGGGGTGAAGCTATTGGCTGCCCTGCTGGAGGATGAAGGCGGCAATGGCCGGCCCCTTCTGCAAGCA
GCAAAGGGCCTTGCAGGGGCTGTGTCGGAACTGCTTCGCAGTGCTCAGCCCGCCAGCGCTGAGCCTCGTC
AGAACCTGCTGCAGGCAGCCGGGAACGTGGGCCAGGCCAGTGGGGAGCTGTTGCAGCAAATTGGGGAAAG
TGACACTGACCCCCACTTCCAGGATGTTCTAATGCAGCTAGCAAACGCAGTGGCAAGTGCTGCAGCCGCC
CTGGTCCTCAAGGCCAAGAGTGTGGCCCAGCGCACAGAGGATTCCGGGCTTCAGACCCAAGTGATTGCTG
CAGCTACGCAATGTGCTCTGTCCACTTCCCAGCTGGTGGCCTGTACCAAGGTGGTAGCACCTACAATCAG
CTCACCTGTGTGCCAAGAACAGCTAGTCGAGGCTGGGCGACTGGTGGCCAAAGCTGTGGAGGGCTGTGTG
TCTGCCTCGCAAGCAGCTACAGAAGATGGACAGCTGCTTCGAGGGGTAGGAGCAGCAGCCACGGCTGTCA
CCCAGGCCCTCAATGAGCTGCTGCAGCACGTGAAGGCCCACGCCACCGGAGCTGGGCCTGCCGGTCGGTA
TGACCAAGCCACTGATACCATCCTCACCGTCACTGAAAACATCTTCAGCTCCATGGGTGATGCTGGGGAG
ATGGTGCGCCAGGCCCGCATCCTGGCCCAAGCCACCTCAGACCTGGTCAATGCTATCAAGGCCGATGCTG
AGGGGGAGAGTGATCTGGAGAACTCTAGAAAGCTCCTGAGTGCTGCCAAGATCCTCGCTGATGCCACCGC
CAAGATGGTGGAGGCGGCCAAGGGAGCAGCCGCCCACCCTGACAGTGAGGAACAGCAGCAGCGACTGCGT
GAAGCAGCTGAGGGGCTTCGCATGGCCACCAATGCAGCTGCGCAGAACGCCATCAAGAAGAAGTTGGTGC
AGCGCCTGGAGCATGCAGCCAAGCAAGCTGCAGCCTCTGCAACACAGACCATTGCTGCAGCCCAACATGC
AGCCTCTGCCCCCAAGGCCTCTGCGGGCCCCCAGCCCCTACTGGTGCAGAGCTGTAAGGCCGTGGCAGAG
CAGATTCCGTTGCTGGTGCAGGGTGTCCGAGGAAGTCAAGCTCAGCCTGACAGCCCTAGTGCTCAGCTCG
CCCTCATTGCTGCCAGCCAGAGCTTCCTGCAGCCAGGTGGGAAGATGGTGGCAGCGGCAAAAGCCTCAGT
GCCAACAATTCAGGACCAGGCTTCAGCGATGCAGCTGAGTCAGTGCGCAAAGAACCTAGGCACTGCCCTG
GCCGAGCTGCGCACTGCTGCTCAGAAGGCTCAGGAGGCATGTGGACCTTTGGAGATGGATTCTGCACTGA
GTGTTGTACAAAATCTAGAGAAAGACCTACAGGAAATAAAAGCAGCAGCTCGAGATGGCAAGCTTAAGCC
CTTACCTGGGGAAACAATGGAGAAGTGTACCCAAGATCTTGGCAACAGCACCAAAGCGGTGAGCTCTGCC
ATCGCCAAGCTGCTGGGGGAGATTGCCCAGGGCAACGAGAACTATGCAGGTATTGCAGCTCGGGATGTAG
CTGGTGGACTAAGGTCACTAGCCCAGGCTGCGCGGGGTGTGGCTGCGCTGACATCAGATCCTGCAGTGCA
GGCCATTGTGCTTGACACAGCCAGCGACGTTCTGGACAAGGCCAGCAGCCTCATTGAAGAGGCAAAAAAA
GCATCTGGACACCCAGGGGACCCAGAAAGCCAGCAAAGGCTTGCTCAGGTAGCTAAAGCAGTGACCCAAG
CCCTGAACCGCTGTGTCAGCTGCCTGCCTGGCCAAAGAGACGTGGATAATGCCCTACGAGCCGTTGGAGA
TGCCAGCAAGCGACTCCTGAGTGACTTGCTTCCTCCAAGCACGGGGACATTTCAAGAAGCACAGAGCCGA
TTGAATGAAGCTGCAGCTGGGTTAAATCAGGCCGCCACAGAACTGGTGCAAGCCTCCCGAGGAACTCCTC
AGGACCTGGCTCGGGCCTCCGGCCGATTTGGACAGGACTTCAGCACCTTCCTGGAAGCTGGTGTGGAGAT
GGCCGGACAGGCCCCGAGCCAGGAGGACCGAGCCCAGGTGGTGTCCAACCTGAAGGGCATATCCATGTCT
TCAAGCAAACTTCTCCTTGCCGCTAAGGCCTTGTCCACAGACCCTGCTTCTCCCAACCTCAAGAGTCAGC
TGGCTGCGGCTGCCCGGGCAGTGACGGACAGCATCAACCAGCTCATCACCATGTGCACCCAGCAGGCACC
TGGCCAGAAGGAGTGTGACAATGCACTTCGGCAGCTAGAGACAGTCCGAGAACTCCTGGAGAATCCAGTC
CAGCCCATCAACGACATGTCCTACTTCGGTTGCTTGGACAGTGTCATGGAGAACTCCAAGGTCCTAGGTG
AGGCCATGACTGGCATCTCCCAAAATGCCAAGAATGGAAATCTGCCGGAGTTTGGAGATGCCATTGCCAC
AGCCTCCAAGGCTCTCTGTGGCTTCACGGAGGCAGCCGCACAGGCAGCATATCTAGTTGGTGTCTCTGAC
CCCAACAGCCAAGCTGGACAGCAAGGACTGGTGGAACCCACACAGTTTGCCCGTGCAAACCAGGCAATTC
AGATGGCCTGTCAGAGTCTGGGGGAGCCTGGCTGTACCCAGGCCCAGGTGTTATCTGCAGCCACTATTGT
AGCCAAACACACATCTGCATTGTGTAACAGCTGTCGCCTGGCTTCCGCTAGGACTGCCAATCCCACTGCC
AAGCGCCAGTTTGTACAGTCAGCCAAGGAGGTGGCCAACAGTACAGCCAATCTTGTCAAGACCATCAAGG
CACTAGATGGGGACTTCACAGAAGAGAACCGTGCCCAGTGCCGAGCAGCCACAGCCCCTCTGCTGGAAGC
TGTGGATAACCTGAGTGCCTTTGCCTCCAACCCTGAGTTCTCCAGCGTCCCTGCCCAGATCAGCCCTGAG
GGCAGAGCAGCCATGGAGCCCATTGTAATCTCTGCTAAGACAATGTTGGAGAGTGCTGGAGGGCTCATCC
AGACAGCTCGGGCGTTAGCAGTCAATCCCCGAGACCCCCCACGTTGGTCTGTGCTAGCTGGCCACTCTCG
GACTGTCTCAGATTCCATCAAGAAACTTATTACAAGCATGAGGGACAAAGCCCCAGGGCAGCTGGAGTGT
GAGACAGCCATTGCGGCTCTGAACAGCTGCTTGCGGGACCTAGATCAGGCTTCGCTTGCCGCTGTCAGCC
AGCAGCTTGCTCCCCGTGAAGGAATCTCTCAAGAGGCTTTGCACACCCAGATGCTCACTGCAGTGCAAGA
AATTTCTCATCTCATTGAGCCGCTGGCCAGCGCTGCTCGGGCTGAAGCCTCCCAGCTGGGACACAAGGTG
TCCCAAATGGCCCAGTACTTTGAACCACTCACCCTGGCTGCAGTGGGTGCTGCGTCTAAGACCCTGAGCC
ACCCGCAGCAGATGGCACTTCTGGACCAGACTAAAACGTTGGCAGAGTCTGCCTTGCAGTTGCTATATAC
TGCCAAGGAGGCTGGTGGTAACCCCAAGCAAGCAGCACACACCCAGGAAGCCCTGGAGGAGGCTGTGCAG
ATGATGACAGAGGCCGTAGAAGACCTGACGACGACCCTCAACGAAGCAGCCAGTGCTGCAGGAGTCGTTG
GCGGCATGGTGGACTCTATCACTCAGGCCATCAACCAGCTAGATGAAGGACCTATGGGTGACCCAGAAGG
CTCATTCGTAGATTACCAGACAACCATGGTGAGGACAGCCAAGGCCATTGCTGTCACTGTTCAGGAGATG
GTAACCAAGTCAAACACCAGCCCTGAAGAGCTAGGCCCTCTTGCCAACCAGCTGACCAGTGACTATGGCC
GACTGGCCTCACAAGCCAAGCCTGCAGCTGTGGCTGCTGAAAATGAAGAGATAGGCGCTCACATCAAACA
CCGAGTACAGGAGCTGGGCCATGGCTGCTCTGCTCTGGTCACCAAGGCAGGTGCCTTGCAGTGTAGCCCC
AGTGATGTCTACACCAAGAAGGAGCTCATAGAGTGTGCCCGCAGAGTGTCAGAGAAGGTCTCCCATGTTC
TGGCTGCACTCCAGGCTGGGAATCGTGGTACCCAGGCCTGCATTACAGCAGCCAGTGCTGTGTCTGGTAT
CATTGCTGACCTCGACACCACCATCATGTTCGCTACTGCTGGCACACTTAACCGTGAGGGTGCTGAAACT
TTTGCTGACCACCGGGAGGGTATCTTAAAGACAGCAAAGGTTCTTGTGGAGGACACCAAGGTCCTAGTGC
AGAATGCAGCTGGGAGCCAGGAGAAGTTGGCACAAGCCGCCCAGTCCTCCGTGGCCACCATTACCCGCCT
CGCTGATGTGGTCAAGCTCGGTGCAGCCAGCCTAGGAGCCGAAGACCCTGAAACTCAGGTGGTGCTGATC
AATGCAGTAAAGGACGTAGCCAAGGCCCTGGGTGACCTCATCAGCGCTACGAAGGCTGCAGCGGGCAAAG
TTGGGGATGACCCTGCAGTGTGGCAGCTCAAGAACTCTGCCAAGGTGATGGTGACCAATGTGACATCATT
GCTCAAGACAGTGAAGGCTGTGGAAGATGAGGCCACCAAAGGCACACGGGCCCTAGAGGCAACCACAGAG
CACATACGTCAGGAACTGGCGGTCTTCTGTTCCCCAGAGCCACCTGCCAAGACCTCTACCCCTGAAGACT
TCATCCGAATGACCAAGGGTATTACTATGGCAACAGCCAAAGCCGTTGCTGCTGGCAATTCCTGTCGACA
GGAAGATGTCATTGCCACAGCCAATCTGAGCCGACGGGCTATTGCGGACATGCTTCGGGCTTGCAAGGAA
GCAGCTTTCCACCCAGAAGTGGCACCTGATGTACGGCTCCGAGCCCTGCACTATGGCCGGGAGTGTGCCA
ATGGTTACCTGGAACTGCTGGACCACGTGCTGCTGACCCTTCAGAAGCCAAACCCAGACCTGAAGCAGCA
GCTAACTGGACACTCAAAGCGGGTTGCTGGCTCTGTGACTGAGCTCATCCAGGCTGCTGAAGCCATGAAA
GGAACAGAGTGGGTGGACCCAGAGGACCCTACTGTCATTGCTGAGAATGAGCTCTTGGGAGCCGCAGCCG
CCATCGAGGCTGCAGCCAAGAAGCTGGAGCAGCTGAAGCCCAGGGCCAAACCCAAGGAGGCGGATGAGTC
CTTGAACTTTGAGGAACAAATCCTAGAAGCTGCCAAGTCCATCGCTGCAGCCACCAGTGCACTGGTAAAG
GCTGCGTCAGCAGCCCAGAGGGAGCTGGTGGCTCAAGGAAAGGTGGGCGCCATTCCAGCCAATGCACTGG
ATGATGGGCAGTGGTCGCAGGGCCTCATTTCCGCTGCCCGTATGGTGGCTGCGGCCACCAACAATCTGTG
TGAAGCAGCTAACGCAGCTGTCCAGGGCCATGCTAGCCAGGAGAAACTCATTTCCTCAGCCAAGCAAGTA
GCTGCCTCCACAGCTCAGCTCCTGGTAGCTTGCAAGGTCAAAGCAGATCAGGACTCTGAGGCAATGAAAC
GGCTCCAGGCTGCTGGCAATGCAGTGAAGAGGGCCTCAGATAACCTGGTAAAGGCGGCCCAGAAAGCTGC
AGCCTTCGAAGACCAGGAGAATGAGACGGTGGTGGTGAAGGAGAAAATGGTTGGGGGCATTGCCCAGATT
ATCGCAGCACAGGAAGAGATGCTTCGGAAGGAACGAGAGCTGGAAGAGGCTCGGAAAAAGCTCGCCCAGA
TCCGGCAGCAGCAGTACAAGTTCTTGCCTTCAGAGCTTCGAGACGAGCGCGGCTCCGCGTCCCGATCACC
GGTCGCCACCATGGTGAGCAAGGGCGAGGAGCTGTTCACCGGGGTGGTGCCCATCCTGGTCGAGCTGGAC
GGCGACGTAAACGGCCACAAGTTCAGCGTGTCCGGCGAGGGCGAGGGCGATGCCACCTACGGCAAGCTGA
CCCTGAAGTTCATCTGCACCACCGGCAAGCTGCCCGTGCCCTGGCCCACCCTCGTGACCACCCTGAGCTG
GGGCGTGCAGTGCTTCGCCCGCTACCCCGACCACATGAAGCAGCACGACTTCTTCAAGTCCGCCATGCCC
GAAGGCTACGTCCAGGAGCGCACCATCTTCTTCAAGGACGACGGCAACTACAAGACCCGCGCCGAGGTGA
AGTTCGAGGGCGACACCCTGGTGAACCGCATCGAGCTGAAGGGCATCGACTTCAAGGAGGACGGCAACAT
CCTGGGGCACAAGCTGGAGTACAACGCCATCCACGGCAACGTCTATATCACCGCCGACAAGCAGAAGAAC
GGCATCAAGGCCAACTTCGGCCTCAACTGCAACATCGAGGACGGCAGCGTGCAGCTCGCCGACCACTACC
AGCAGAACACCCCCATCGGCGACGGCCCCGTGCTGCTGCCCGACAACCACTACCTGAGCACCCAGTCCAA
GCTGAGCAAAGACCCCAACGAGAAGCGCGATCACATGGTCCTGCTGGAGTTCGTGACCGCCGCCGGGATC
ACTCTCGGCATGGACGAGCTGTACAAGTAAAGCGGCCGCGACTCTAGATCATAATCAGCCATACCACAT
