[The description below was written by a language model from this plasmid's Addgene catalogue record.]
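Description:
mCerulean3-Talin-N-10 is a mammalian expression plasmid built on the mCerulean3-N1 backbone (about 4.75 kb without the insert), an N1-style fluorescent protein fusion vector in which the gene of interest is placed upstream of the fluorescent protein coding sequence. It is propagated in E. coli as a high-copy plasmid under kanamycin selection. It also carries a neomycin resistance marker, so transfected mammalian cells can be selected with G418 when stable expression is wanted. No feature table accompanies the record, so the origins of replication and the promoter driving the resistance cassette are not stated. The use of an SV40 polyA reverse sequencing primer suggests an SV40 polyadenylation signal downstream of the fusion.

The payload is mouse talin, driven by the CMV promoter for strong constitutive expression in mammalian cells and fused at its C terminus to mCerulean3. mCerulean3 is a cyan fluorescent protein variant developed for improved brightness and reduced reversible photoswitching, with a recorded excitation maximum of 433 nm and emission maximum of 475 nm. The "N-10" in the name probably refers to the N1-type orientation and the length of the linker between talin and the fluorophore, but the record does not say this, and the cloning method is listed as unknown.

Talin is a cytoskeletal adaptor that links integrins to actin, and the fusion is catalogued as a focal adhesion localization marker. It is typically used for live-cell or fixed-cell fluorescence imaging of focal adhesions in the cyan channel, alone or alongside spectrally distinct probes.
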