Addgene plasmid #55448: mCerulean3-Talin-N-10
Purpose: Localization: Focal Adhesions, Excitation: 433, Emission: 475
Depositing lab: Michael Davidson. Depositing organization: Florida State University, Tallahassee. Publication: An improved cerulean fluorescent protein with enhanced brightness and reduced reversible photoswitching. Markwardt ML, Kremers GJ, Kraft CA, Ray K, Cranfill PJ, Wilson KA, Day RN, Wachter RM, Davidson MW, Rizzo MA. PLoS One. 2011 . 6(3):e17896. 10.1371/journal.pone.0017896 PubMed 21479270.
Backbone
  Vector backbone: mCerulean3-N1
  Backbone size w/o insert (bp): 4750
  Vector type: Mammalian Expression
  Selectable markers: Neomycin (select with G418)
Growth in bacteria
  Bacterial resistance: Kanamycin, 50 μg/mL
  Growth temperature: 37°C
  Growth strain: DH5alpha
  Copy number: High Copy
Gene/Insert
  Gene/Insert name: Talin (alt name: NM_011602.5)
  Species: M. musculus (mouse)
  Promoter: CMV
  Tag / fusion protein: mCerulean3 (C terminal on backbone)
  Cloning method: Unknown
  Sequencing primers: 5′ CMV-F; 3′ SV40pA-R
Terms and licenses: Academic/Nonprofit Terms; Industry Terms: Not Available to Industry
Depositor comments: . Excitation = 433; Emission = 475
How to cite: mCerulean3-Talin-N-10 was a gift from Michael Davidson (Addgene plasmid # 55448 ; http://n2t.net/addgene:55448 ; RRID:Addgene_55448)
